[The description below was written by a language model from this plasmid's Addgene catalogue record and pLannotate feature annotations shown in this document.]
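Description:
FLS2 FLS2_pECIA14 is an insect-cell expression plasmid built on the pECIA14 backbone and designed for secreted protein production in Drosophila cell culture. It is propagated in E. coli as a high-copy plasmid through a ColE1/pUC-type origin, with β-lactamase (AmpR) providing ampicillin selection. The remaining bacterial annotations (lac promoter and operator, CAP site, and fragments of lacZα, lacI, rop and bom) are backbone remnants of pUC/pBR322-type cloning vectors and play no part in expression. No selectable marker for insect cells is annotated.

The expression cassette is driven by the Drosophila metallothionein promoter, which is induced with copper sulfate. It encodes the extracellular leucine-rich repeat domain of the Arabidopsis thaliana receptor kinase FLS2 (AT5G46330), the pattern-recognition receptor that perceives bacterial flagellin. Downstream, in the same orientation, are the rat COMP coiled-coil helix, human placental alkaline phosphatase, a FLAG epitope and, according to the depositor, a hexahistidine tag that the feature table does not annotate. An SV40 polyadenylation signal is annotated downstream of the cassette. The COMP helix pentamerises the secreted ectodomain, raising avidity so that weak extracellular interactions can be detected. Alkaline phosphatase provides an enzymatic readout, and the FLAG and His tags allow detection or capture. The record does not specify the secretion signal used.

The construct is the "prey" in an extracellular interaction assay and is meant to be paired with the corresponding bait vector, FLS2 FLS2_pECIA2. It belongs to a collection used to map interactions among the ectodomains of Arabidopsis leucine-rich repeat receptor kinases.
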