Addgene plasmid #114920: FLS2 FLS2_pECIA14
Purpose: Prey vector FLS2 FLS2_pECIA14 should be used with bait vector FLS2 FLS2_pECIA2.
Depositing lab: Youssef Belkhadir. Depositing organization: Gregor Mendel Institute of Molecular Plant Biology. Publication: An extracellular network of Arabidopsis leucine-rich repeat receptor kinases. Smakowska-Luzan E, Mott GA, Parys K, Stegmann M, Howton TC, Layeghifard M, Neuhold J, Lehner A, Kong J, Grunwald K, Weinberger N, Satbhai SB, Mayer D, Busch W, Madalinski M, Stolt-Bergner P, Provart NJ, Mukhtar MS, Zipfel C, Desveaux D, Guttman DS, Belkhadir Y. Nature. 2018 Jan 18;553(7688):342-346. doi: 10.1038/nature25184. Epub 2018 Jan 10. PubMed 29320478.
Backbone
  Vector backbone: pECIA14
  Backbone manufacturer: Chris Garcia (Addgene plasmid # 47051)
  Vector type: Insect Expression
Growth in bacteria
  Bacterial resistance: Ampicillin, 100 μg/mL
  Growth temperature: 37°C
  Growth strain: DH5alpha
  Copy number: High Copy
Gene/Insert
  Gene/Insert name: AT5G46330
  Species: A. thaliana (mustard weed)
  Entrez Gene: FLS2 (a.k.a. AT5G46330, FLAGELLIN-SENSITIVE 2, MPL12.13, MPL12.8, MPL12_13)
  Promoter: Metallothionein (Copper-Inducible)
  Cloning method: Ligation Independent Cloning
Terms and licenses: Academic/Nonprofit Terms; Industry Terms: Not Available to Industry
Depositor comments: Plasmid for secreted expression in Drosophila cell culture by induction via CuSO4. Insert is an extracellular domain of indicated LRR-RK, C-terminally tagged with Pentameric rat COMP helix, Alkaline Phosphatase (human, placental), Flag, and hexahistidine tags. Insert Protein Sequence: KQSFEPEIEALKSFKNGISNDPLGVLSDWTIIGSLRHCNWTGITCDSTGHVVSVSLLEKQLEGVLSPAIANLTYLQVLDLTSNSFTGKIPAEIGKLTELNQLILYLNYFSGSIPSGIWELKNIFYLDLRNNLLSGDVPEEICKTSSLVLIGFDYNNLTGKIPECLGDLVHLQMFVAAGNHLTGSIPVSIGTLANLTDLDLSGNQLTGKIPRDFGNLLNLQSLVLTENLLEGDIPAEIGNCSSLVQLELYDNQLTGKIPAELGNLVQLQALRIYKNKLTSSIPSSLFRLTQLTHLGLSENHLVGPISEEIGFLESLEVLTLHSNNFTGEFPQSITNLRNLTVLTVGFNNISGELPADLGLLTNLRNLSAHDNLLTGPIPSSISNCTGLKLLDLSHNQMTGEIPRGFGRMNLTFISIGRNHFTGEIPDDIFNCSNLETLSVADNNLTGTLKPLIGKLQKLRILQVSYNSLTGPIPREIGNLKDLNILYLHSNGFTGRIPREMSNLTLLQGLRMYSNDLEGPIPEEMFDMKLLSVLDLSNNKFSGQIPALFSKLESLTYLSLQGNKFNGSIPASLKSLSLLNTFDISDNLLTGTIPGELLASLKNMQLYLNFSNNLLTGTIPKELGKLEMVQEIDLSNNLFSGSIPRSLQACKNVFTLDFSQNNLSGHIPDEVFQGMDMIISLNLSRNSFSGEIPQSFGNMTHLVSLDLSSNNLTGEIPESLANLSTLKHLKLASNNLKGHVPESGVFKNINASDLMGNTDLCGSKKPLKPCTIKQKSSHFSKR
How to cite: FLS2 FLS2_pECIA14 was a gift from Youssef Belkhadir (Addgene plasmid # 114920 ; http://n2t.net/addgene:114920 ; RRID:Addgene_114920)
