Features (pLannotate 1.2.2; 18 found; start..end, strand, type, name):
     23..449     +  promoter       MT promoter: Drosophila metallothionein promoter
    467..2875    +  CDS            FLS2 (fragment): FLS2_ARATH - Experimental evidence at protein level: Swiss-Prot protein existence level 1. Constitutes the pattern-recognition receptor (PPR) that determines the specific perception of flagellin (flg22), a potent elicitor of the defense response to pathogen-associated molecular patterns (PAMPs). Flagellin-binding to the receptor is the first step to initiate the innate immune MAP kinase signaling cascade (MEKK1, MKK4/MKK5 and MPK3/MPK6), resulting in enhanced resistance against pathogens. Binding to the effector AvrPto1 or to the phosphatase hopD2 from Pseudomonas syringae blocks the downstrea
   2900..3079    +  CDS            Comp (fragment): COMP_RAT - Experimental evidence at protein level: Swiss-Prot protein existence level 1. May play a role in the structural integrity of cartilage via its interaction with other extracellular matrix proteins such as the collagens and fibronectin. Can mediate the interaction of chondrocytes with the cartilage extracellular matrix through interaction with cell surface integrin receptors. Could play a role in the pathogenesis of osteoarthritis. Potent suppressor of apoptosis in both primary chondrocytes and transformed cells. Suppresses apoptosis by blocking the activation of caspase-3 and by indu
   3067..4519    +  CDS            SEAP (fragment): secreted alkaline phosphatase from human placenta The natural enzyme has a C-terminal transmembrane sequence that is replaced by a GPI anchor.
   4556..4585    +  CDS            2xFLAG (fragment): two tandem FLAG® epitope tags
   4691..4825    -  polyA_signal   SV40 poly(A) signal: SV40 polyadenylation signal
   4848..4932    -  CDS            large T antigen (fragment): large T antigen from SV40 (simian virus 40)
   4932..4956    +  misc_feature   MCS (fragment): pUC18/19 multiple cloning site
   4993..5009    -  protein_bind   lac operator: The lac repressor binds to the lac operator to inhibit transcription in E. coli. This inhibition can be relieved by adding lactose or isopropyl-β-D-thiogalactopyranoside (IPTG). lac repressor encoded by lacI
   5017..5047    -  promoter       lac promoter: promoter for the E. coli lac operon
   5062..5083    -  protein_bind   CAP binding site: CAP binding activates transcription in the presence of cAMP. E. coli catabolite activator protein
   5096..5188    -  CDS            lacI (fragment): lac repressor; lacI; The lac repressor binds to the lac operator to inhibit transcription in E. coli. This inhibition can be relieved by adding lactose or isopropyl-β-D-thiogalactopyranoside (IPTG).
   5371..5959    -  rep_origin     ori: high-copy-number ColE1/pMB1/pBR322/pUC origin of replication
   6130..6990    -  CDS            AmpR: β-lactamase; bla; confers resistance to ampicillin, carbenicillin, and related antibiotics
   6991..7095    -  promoter       AmpR promoter: bla
   7190..7225    +  CDS            rop (fragment): Rop protein, which maintains plasmids at low copy number; rop
   7327..7426    +  misc_feature   bom (fragment): basis of mobility region from pBR322
   7432..21      -  CDS            lacZα (fragment) (across the origin): LacZα fragment of β-galactosidase; lacZ fragment
>Addgene plasmid #114920 | FLS2 FLS2_pECIA14 | addgene full sequence | sequence record 288214 | Addgene NGS Result
GTAAAACGACGGCCAGTGAATTAATTCGTTGCAGGACAGGATGTGGTGCCCGATGTGACTAGCTCTTTGC
TGCAGGCCGTCCTATCCTCTGGTTCCGATAAGAGACCCAGAACTCCGGCCCCCCACCGCCCACCGCCACC
CCCATACATATGTGGTACGCAAGTAAGAGTGCCTGCGCATGCCCCATGTGCCCCACCAAGAGCTTTGCAT
CCCATACAAGTCCCCAAAGTGGAGAACCGAACCAATTCTTCGCGGGCAGAACAAAAGCTTCTGCACACGT
CTCCACTCGAATTTGGAGCCGGCCGGCGTGTGCAAAAGAGGTGAATCGAACGAAAGACCCGTGTGTAAAG
CCGCGTTTCCAAAATGTATAAAACCGAGAGCATCTGGCCAATGTGCATCAGTTGTGGTCAGCAGCAAAAT
CAAGTGAATCATCTCAGTGCAACTAAAGGGGGGATCCGATCTCAATATGAAGTTATGCATATTACTGGCC
GTCGTGGCCTTTGTTGGCCTCTCGCTCGGGAAGCAGTCCTTCGAGCCCGAGATCGAGGCTCTGAAGTCGT
TCAAGAACGGTATCTCCAACGACCCCCTGGGTGTCCTGTCCGACTGGACCATCATCGGTTCCCTGCGTCA
CTGCAACTGGACCGGTATCACCTGCGACTCCACCGGTCACGTGGTGTCCGTGTCCCTGCTGGAGAAGCAG
CTGGAGGGCGTGCTGTCCCCCGCTATCGCTAACCTGACCTACCTGCAGGTGCTGGACCTGACCTCCAACT
CCTTCACCGGCAAGATCCCCGCTGAGATCGGCAAGCTGACCGAGCTGAACCAGCTGATCCTGTACCTGAA
CTACTTCTCCGGTTCCATCCCCTCCGGTATCTGGGAGCTGAAGAACATCTTCTACCTGGACCTGCGTAAC
AACCTGCTGTCCGGCGACGTGCCCGAGGAAATCTGCAAGACCTCCTCCCTGGTGCTGATCGGTTTCGACT
ACAACAACCTGACCGGAAAGATCCCTGAGTGCCTGGGTGACCTGGTGCACCTGCAGATGTTCGTGGCTGC
TGGCAACCACCTGACTGGCTCCATCCCCGTGTCCATCGGCACCCTGGCTAACCTCACCGACCTGGACCTC
TCCGGCAACCAGCTCACTGGAAAGATCCCCCGTGACTTCGGCAACCTGCTGAACCTGCAGTCTCTGGTCC
TGACCGAGAACCTGCTGGAGGGCGACATCCCTGCCGAGATCGGAAACTGCTCCTCTCTGGTGCAGCTGGA
GCTGTACGACAACCAGCTGACCGGCAAGATCCCAGCCGAGCTGGGCAACCTGGTCCAGCTGCAGGCTCTG
CGTATCTACAAGAACAAGCTGACCTCCTCCATCCCTTCCTCCCTGTTCCGTCTGACCCAGCTGACCCACC
TGGGACTGTCCGAGAACCACCTCGTGGGTCCCATCTCTGAGGAAATCGGTTTCCTGGAGTCCCTGGAGGT
GCTGACCCTGCACTCTAACAACTTCACCGGCGAGTTCCCTCAGTCCATCACCAACCTGAGGAACCTGACC
GTGCTGACCGTCGGTTTCAACAACATCTCTGGCGAGCTGCCCGCTGACCTGGGTCTGCTGACCAACCTGC
GCAACCTGTCCGCTCACGACAACCTCCTCACCGGTCCCATTCCATCCTCCATCTCCAACTGCACCGGCCT
GAAGCTGCTCGACCTGTCCCACAACCAGATGACTGGAGAAATCCCCCGTGGTTTCGGTCGTATGAACCTG
ACATTCATCTCCATCGGTCGTAACCACTTCACTGGCGAGATCCCTGACGACATCTTCAACTGCTCCAACC
TGGAGACTCTGTCCGTGGCTGACAACAACCTCACTGGCACCCTGAAGCCCCTGATCGGAAAGCTGCAGAA
GCTGCGTATCCTGCAGGTGTCCTACAACTCCCTGACCGGTCCTATCCCTCGCGAGATCGGCAACCTCAAG
GACCTGAACATCCTGTACCTCCACTCCAACGGTTTCACCGGTCGTATTCCCCGCGAGATGTCCAACCTGA
CCCTGCTCCAGGGCCTGCGCATGTACTCTAACGACCTGGAGGGCCCCATCCCAGAGGAAATGTTCGACAT
GAAGCTGCTGTCCGTCCTGGACCTCAGCAACAACAAGTTCTCCGGCCAGATCCCTGCTCTGTTCTCCAAG
CTGGAGTCTCTCACCTACCTGTCTCTGCAGGGCAACAAGTTCAACGGTTCTATCCCCGCTTCCCTCAAGT
CCCTGTCTCTGCTGAACACCTTCGACATCTCCGACAACCTGCTGACTGGTACTATCCCCGGCGAGCTGCT
GGCTTCCCTGAAGAACATGCAGCTGTACCTCAACTTCTCCAACAACCTGCTCACCGGAACCATCCCCAAG
GAACTGGGAAAGCTGGAAATGGTGCAGGAAATCGACCTGTCTAACAACCTCTTCTCCGGTAGCATCCCTC
GTTCATTGCAAGCCTGTAAGAACGTGTTCACCCTGGACTTCTCCCAGAACAACCTGTCTGGTCACATCCC
CGACGAGGTGTTCCAGGGCATGGACATGATCATCTCCCTGAACCTGTCCCGTAACTCCTTCAGCGGAGAG
ATCCCACAGTCCTTCGGCAACATGACTCACCTGGTGTCTCTGGACCTGTCCTCTAACAACCTGACCGGCG
AGATCCCCGAGTCTCTGGCTAACCTGTCCACTCTGAAGCACCTGAAGCTGGCTTCCAACAACCTCAAGGG
TCACGTGCCCGAGTCCGGCGTGTTCAAGAACATCAACGCCTCCGACCTGATGGGCAACACCGACCTGTGC
GGTTCCAAGAAGCCTCTGAAGCCCTGCACCATCAAGCAGAAGTCCTCCCACTTCTCCAAGCGCCTGGAGG
TGCTGTTCCAGGGACCAAGCGGCAATCCCGGCGGCGATCTGGCCCCCCAGATGCTGCGCGAGCTGCAGGA
GACCAATGCCGCCCTGCAGGACGTGCGCGAGCTGCTGCGCCACCGCGTGAAGGAGATCACCTTCCTGAAG
AACACCGTGATGGAGTGCGACGCCTGCGGCATGCAGCCCTCTAGAGGCTCCGGCTCCATCATCCCAGTTG
AGGAGGAGAACCCGGACTTCTGGAACCGCGAGGCAGCCGAGGCCCTGGGTGCCGCCAAGAAGCTGCAGCC
TGCACAGACAGCCGCCAAGAACCTCATCATCTTCCTGGGCGATGGGATGGGGGTGTCTACGGTGACAGCT
GCCAGGATCCTAAAAGGGCAGAAGAAGGACAAACTGGGGCCTGAGATACCCCTGGCCATGGACCGCTTCC
CATATGTGGCTCTGTCCAAGACATACAATGTAGACAAACATGTGCCAGACAGTGGAGCCACAGCCACGGC
CTACCTGTGCGGGGTCAAGGGCAACTTCCAGACCATTGGCTTGAGTGCAGCCGCCCGCTTTAACCAGTGC
AACACGACACGCGGCAACGAGGTCATCTCCGTGATGAATCGGGCCAAGAAAGCAGGGAAGTCAGTGGGAG
TGGTAACCACCACACGAGTGCAGCACGCCTCGCCAGCCGGCACCTACGCCCACACGGTGAACCGCAACTG
GTACTCGGACGCCGACGTGCCTGCCTCGGCCCGCCAGGAGGGGTGCCAGGACATCGCTACGCAGCTCATC
TCCAACATGGACATTGACGTGATCCTAGGTGGAGGCCGAAAGTACATGTTTCGCATGGGAACCCCAGACC
CTGAGTACCCAGATGACTACAGCCAAGGTGGGACCAGGCTGGACGGGAAGAATCTGGTGCAGGAATGGCT
GGCGAAGCGCCAGGGTGCCCGGTATGTGTGGAACCGCACTGAGCTCATGCAGGCTTCCCTGGACCCGTCT
GTGACCCATCTCATGGGTCTCTTTGAGCCTGGAGACATGAAATACGAGATCCACCGAGACTCCACACTGG
ACCCCTCCCTGATGGAGATGACAGAGGCTGCCCTGCGCCTGCTGAGCAGGAACCCCCGCGGCTTCTTCCT
CTTCGTGGAGGGTGGTCGCATCGACCATGGTCATCATGAAAGCAGGGCTTACCGGGCACTGACTGAGACG
ATCATGTTCGACGACGCCATTGAGAGGGCGGGCCAGCTCACCAGCGAGGAGGACACGCTGAGCCTCGTCA
CTGCCGACCACTCCCACGTCTTCTCCTTCGGAGGCTACCCCCTGCGAGGGAGCTCCATCTTCGGGCTGGC
CCCTGGCAAGGCCCGGGACAGGAAGGCCTACACGGTCCTCCTATACGGAAACGGTCCAGGCTATGTGCTC
AAGGACGGCGCCCGGCCGGATGTTACCGAGAGCGAGAGCGGGAGCCCCGAGTATCGGCAGCAGTCAGCAG
TGCCCCTGGACGAAGAGACCCACGCAGGCGAGGACGTGGCGGTGTTCGCGCGCGGCCCGCAGGCGCACCT
GGTTCACGGCGTGCAGGAGCAGACCTTCATAGCGCACGTCATGGCCTTCGCCGCCTGCCTGGAGCCCTAC
ACCGCCTGCGACCTGGCGCCCCCCGCCGGCACCACCGACGCCGCGCACCCGGGTTCTAGAGGAAGCACCT
CCGGCGATAACGATTACAAGGATGATGATGATAAGGCCAGCGGCACCGGTCATCATCACCATCACCATTG
AGTTTAAACCCGCTGATCAGCCTCGACTGTGCCTTCTAAGGCCTGAGCTCGCTGATCAGCCTCGATCGAG
GATCCAGACATGATAAGATACATTGATGAGTTTGGACAAACCACAACTAGAATGCAGTGAAAAAAATGCT
TTATTTGTGAAATTTGTGATGCTATTGCTTTATTTGTAACCATTATAAGCTGCAATAAACAAGTTAACAA
CAACAATTGCATTCATTTTATGTTTCAGGTTCAGGGGGAGGTGTGGGAGGTTTTTTAAAGCAAGTAAAAC
CTCTACAAATGTGGTATGGCTGATTATGATCAGTCGACCTGCAGGCATGCAAGCTTGGCGTAATCATGGT
CATAGCTGTTTCCTGTGTGAAATTGTTATCCGCTCACAATTCCACACAACATACGAGCCGGAAGCATAAA
GTGTAAAGCCTGGGGTGCCTAATGAGTGAGCTAACTCACATTAATTGCGTTGCGCTCACTGCCCGCTTTC
CAGTCGGGAAACCTGTCGTGCCAGCTGCATTAATGAATCGGCCAACGCGCGGGGAGAGGCGGTTTGCGTA
TTGGGCGCTCTTCCGCTTCCTCGCTCACTGACTCGCTGCGCTCGGTCGTTCGGCTGCGGCGAGCGGTATC
AGCTCACTCAAAGGCGGTAATACGGTTATCCACAGAATCAGGGGATAACGCAGGAAAGAACATGTGAGCA
AAAGGCCAGCAAAAGGCCAGGAACCGTAAAAAGGCCGCGTTGCTGGCGTTTTTCCATAGGCTCCGCCCCC
CTGACGAGCATCACAAAAATCGACGCTCAAGTCAGAGGTGGCGAAACCCGACAGGACTATAAAGATACCA
GGCGTTTCCCCCTGGAAGCTCCCTCGTGCGCTCTCCTGTTCCGACCCTGCCGCTTACCGGATACCTGTCC
GCCTTTCTCCCTTCGGGAAGCGTGGCGCTTTCTCATAGCTCACGCTGTAGGTATCTCAGTTCGGTGTAGG
TCGTTCGCTCCAAGCTGGGCTGTGTGCACGAACCCCCCGTTCAGCCCGACCGCTGCGCCTTATCCGGTAA
CTATCGTCTTGAGTCCAACCCGGTAAGACACGACTTATCGCCACTGGCAGCAGCCACTGGTAACAGGATT
AGCAGAGCGAGGTATGTAGGCGGTGCTACAGAGTTCTTGAAGTGGTGGCCTAACTACGGCTACACTAGAA
GAACAGTATTTGGTATCTGCGCTCTGCTGAAGCCAGTTACCTTCGGAAAAAGAGTTGGTAGCTCTTGATC
CGGCAAACAAACCACCGCTGGTAGCGGTGGTTTTTTTGTTTGCAAGCAGCAGATTACGCGCAGAAAAAAA
GGATCTCAAGAAGATCCTTTGATCTTTTCTACGGGGTCTGACGCTCAGTGGAACGAAAACTCACGTTAAG
GGATTTTGGTCATGAGATTATCAAAAAGGATCTTCACCTAGATCCTTTTAAATTAAAAATGAAGTTTTAA
ATCAATCTAAAGTATATATGAGTAAACTTGGTCTGACAGTTACCAATGCTTAATCAGTGAGGCACCTATC
TCAGCGATCTGTCTATTTCGTTCATCCATAGTTGCCTGACTCCCCGTCGTGTAGATAACTACGATACGGG
AGGGCTTACCATCTGGCCCCAGTGCTGCAATGATACCGCGAGACCCACGCTCACCGGCTCCAGATTTATC
AGCAATAAACCAGCCAGCCGGAAGGGCCGAGCGCAGAAGTGGTCCTGCAACTTTATCCGCCTCCATCCAG
TCTATTAATTGTTGCCGGGAAGCTAGAGTAAGTAGTTCGCCAGTTAATAGTTTGCGCAACGTTGTTGCCA
TTGCTACAGGCATCGTGGTGTCACGCTCGTCGTTTGGTATGGCTTCATTCAGCTCCGGTTCCCAACGATC
AAGGCGAGTTACATGATCCCCCATGTTGTGCAAAAAAGCGGTTAGCTCCTTCGGTCCTCCGATCGTTGTC
AGAAGTAAGTTGGCCGCAGTGTTATCACTCATGGTTATGGCAGCACTGCATAATTCTCTTACTGTCATGC
CATCCGTAAGATGCTTTTCTGTGACTGGTGAGTACTCAACCAAGTCATTCTGAGAATAGTGTATGCGGCG
ACCGAGTTGCTCTTGCCCGGCGTCAATACGGGATAATACCGCGCCACATAGCAGAACTTTAAAAGTGCTC
ATCATTGGAAAACGTTCTTCGGGGCGAAAACTCTCAAGGATCTTACCGCTGTTGAGATCCAGTTCGATGT
AACCCACTCGTGCACCCAACTGATCTTCAGCATCTTTTACTTTCACCAGCGTTTCTGGGTGAGCAAAAAC
AGGAAGGCAAAATGCCGCAAAAAAGGGAATAAGGGCGACACGGAAATGTTGAATACTCATACTCTTCCTT
TTTCAATATTATTGAAGCATTTATCAGGGTTATTGTCTCATGAGCGGATACATATTTGAATGTATTTAGA
AAAATAAACAAATAGGGGTTCCGCGCACATTTCCCCGAAAAGTGCCACCTGACGTCTAAGAAACCATTAT
TATCATGACATTAACCTATAAAAATAGGCGTATCACGAGGCCCTTTCGTCTCGCGCGTTTCGGTGATGAC
GGTGAAAACCTCTGACACATGCAGCTCCCGGAGACGGTCACAGCTTGTCTGTAAGCGGATGCCGGGAGCA
GACAAGCCCGTCAGGGCGCGTCAGCGGGTGTTGGCGGGTGTCGGGGCTGGCTTAACTATGCGGCATCAGA
GCAGATTGTACTGAGAGTGCACCATATGCGGTGTGAAATACCGCACAGATGCGTAAGGAGAAAATACCGC
ATCAGGCGCCATTCGCCATTCAGGCTGCGCAACTGTTGGGAAGGGCGATCGGTGCGGGCCTCTTCGCTAT
TACGCCAGCTGGCGAAAGGGGGATGTGCTGCAAGGCGATTAAGTTGGGTAACGCCAGGGTTTTCCCAGTC
ACGACGTT
